Addgene plasmid #113419: pCMV-mA3-BE3
Purpose: Expresses mA3-BE3 in mammalian cells
Depositing lab: Jia Chen. Depositing organization: ShanghaiTech University. Publication: Efficient base editing in methylated regions with a human APOBEC3A-Cas9 fusion. Wang X, Li J, Wang Y, Yang B, Wei J, Wu J, Wang R, Huang X, Chen J, Yang L. Nat Biotechnol. 2018 Aug 20. pii: nbt.4198. doi: 10.1038/nbt.4198. PubMed 30125268.
Backbone
  Vector backbone: CMV
  Backbone size w/o insert (bp): 3399
  Vector type: Mammalian Expression, CRISPR
Growth in bacteria
  Bacterial resistance: Ampicillin, 100 μg/mL
  Growth temperature: 37°C
  Growth strain: DH5alpha
  Copy number: High Copy
Gene/Insert
  Gene/Insert name: mA3-BE3 (alt name: pCMV-mAPOBEC3-XTEN-D10A-SGGS-UGI-SGGS-NLS)
  Species: M. musculus (mouse); S. pyogenes and Bacteriophage PBS2
  Insert size (bp): 5733
  Entrez Gene: Apobec3 (a.k.a. Apobec, Arp3, Cem15, Gm20117, Rfv3)
  Promoter: CMV
  Cloning method: Restriction Enzyme; 5′ cloning site unknown (unknown if destroyed)
  Sequencing primers: 5′ CMV; 3′ BGH poly reverse
Terms and licenses: Academic/Nonprofit Terms; Industry Terms: Not Available to Industry
How to cite: pCMV-mA3-BE3 was a gift from Jia Chen (Addgene plasmid # 113419 ; http://n2t.net/addgene:113419 ; RRID:Addgene_113419)
