[The description below was written by a language model from this plasmid's Addgene catalogue record and pLannotate feature annotations shown in this document.]
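Description:
pCMV-mA3-BE3 is a mammalian expression plasmid for a CRISPR cytosine base editor in which mouse APOBEC3 serves as the cytidine deaminase in the BE3 architecture. It is a 9,132 bp high-copy plasmid propagated in E. coli through a ColE1/pUC-type origin and selected with ampicillin via a β-lactamase gene under its own promoter. No mammalian selection marker is annotated, only a very short SV40 promoter fragment, so the plasmid appears suited to transient transfection. Remnants of lac regulatory elements, a lacI fragment and a bom fragment are backbone leftovers with no evident functional role.

The payload is a single fusion open reading frame driven by the human CMV immediate-early enhancer and promoter and terminated by the bovine growth hormone polyadenylation signal. According to the catalogue's alternative name, it reads mAPOBEC3, XTEN linker, Cas9 D10A nickase, SGGS linker, UGI, SGGS linker and a nuclear localization signal. The feature table matches this order, with some automated labels needing interpretation. The short segment called an ABE(7.10) fragment sits where the XTEN linker is expected and probably reflects linker sequence shared with that editor. The Cas9 segment is labelled "Cas9 VQR", but the record gives only D10A, so altered PAM specificity should not be assumed. The NLS is not separately annotated.

In use, a separately supplied guide RNA directs the nickase to its target. The deaminase then converts cytosines to uracil in the exposed single strand, the phage PBS2 uracil glycosylase inhibitor blocks uracil excision, and nicking of the opposite strand biases repair toward C-to-T conversion. The associated publication concerns base editing in methylated regions with a human APOBEC3A-Cas9 fusion, but the record does not state what role this mouse APOBEC3 version played in that work.
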