Features (pLannotate 1.2.2; 17 found; start..end, strand, type, name):
      5..49      -  misc_feature   bom (fragment): basis of mobility region from pBR322
    204..583     +  enhancer       CMV enhancer: human cytomegalovirus immediate early enhancer
    584..787     +  promoter       CMV promoter: human cytomegalovirus (CMV) immediate early promoter
    843..2147    +  CDS            Apobec3: ABEC3_MOUSE - Experimental evidence at protein level: Swiss-Prot protein existence level 1. DNA deaminase (cytidine deaminase) which acts as an inhibitor of retrovirus replication and retrotransposon mobility via deaminase- dependent and -independent mechanisms. Selectively targets single- stranded DNA and does not deaminate double-stranded DNA or single- or double-stranded RNA. Exhibits antiviral activity against HIV-1, simian immunodeficiency viruses (SIVs), mouse mammary tumor virus (MMTV) and friend murine leukemia virus (FrMLV) and may inhibit the mobility of LTR retrotransposons. From Mu
   2145..2195    +  CDS            ABE(7.10) (fragment): adenine base editor comprising wild-type E. coli TadA fused to the evolved TadA*(7.10) mutant (Gaudelli et al., 2017)
   2196..6296    +  CDS            Cas9 VQR: Streptococcus pyogenes Cas9 endonuclease with the D1135V/R1335Q/T1337R mutations has an altered recognition specificity for the protospacer adjacent motif (PAM) (Kleinstiver et al., 2015)
   6309..6557    +  CDS            UGI: UNGI_BPPB2 - Experimental evidence at protein level: Swiss-Prot protein existence level 1. This protein binds specifically and reversibly to the host uracil-DNA glycosylase, preventing removal of uracil residues from PBS2 DNA by the host uracil-excision repair system. From Bacillus phage PBS2 (Bacteriophage PBS2).
   6645..6869    +  polyA_signal   bGH poly(A) signal: bovine growth hormone polyadenylation signal
   6873..6894    +  promoter       SV40 promoter (fragment): SV40 enhancer and early promoter
   6899..6915    +  misc_feature   MCS (fragment): pBluescript multiple cloning site
   6964..6980    -  protein_bind   lac operator: The lac repressor binds to the lac operator to inhibit transcription in E. coli. This inhibition can be relieved by adding lactose or isopropyl-β-D-thiogalactopyranoside (IPTG). lac repressor encoded by lacI
   6988..7018    -  promoter       lac promoter: promoter for the E. coli lac operon
   7033..7054    -  protein_bind   CAP binding site: CAP binding activates transcription in the presence of cAMP. E. coli catabolite activator protein
   7067..7159    -  CDS            lacI (fragment): lac repressor; lacI; The lac repressor binds to the lac operator to inhibit transcription in E. coli. This inhibition can be relieved by adding lactose or isopropyl-β-D-thiogalactopyranoside (IPTG).
   7342..7930    -  rep_origin     ori: high-copy-number ColE1/pMB1/pBR322/pUC origin of replication
   8101..8961    -  CDS            AmpR: β-lactamase; bla; confers resistance to ampicillin, carbenicillin, and related antibiotics
   8962..9066    -  promoter       AmpR promoter: bla
>Addgene plasmid #113419 | pCMV-mA3-BE3 | addgene full sequence | sequence record 217360 | Addgene NGS Result
GTCGACTCTCAGTACAATCTGCTCTGATGCCGCATAGTTAAGCCAGTATCTGCTCCCTGCTTGTGTGTTG
GAGGTCGCTGAGTAGTGCGCGAGCAAAATTTAAGCTACAACAAGGCAAGGCTTGACCGACAATTGCATGA
AGAATCTGCTTAGGGTTAGGCGTTTTGCGCTGCTTCGCGATGTACGGGCCAGATATACGCGTTGACATTG
ATTATTGACTAGTTATTAATAGTAATCAATTACGGGGTCATTAGTTCATAGCCCATATATGGAGTTCCGC
GTTACATAACTTACGGTAAATGGCCCGCCTGGCTGACCGCCCAACGACCCCCGCCCATTGACGTCAATAA
TGACGTATGTTCCCATAGTAACGCCAATAGGGACTTTCCATTGACGTCAATGGGTGGAGTATTTACGGTA
AACTGCCCACTTGGCAGTACATCAAGTGTATCATATGCCAAGTACGCCCCCTATTGACGTCAATGACGGT
AAATGGCCCGCCTGGCATTATGCCCAGTACATGACCTTATGGGACTTTCCTACTTGGCAGTACATCTACG
TATTAGTCATCGCTATTACCATGGTGATGCGGTTTTGGCAGTACATCAATGGGCGTGGATAGCGGTTTGA
CTCACGGGGATTTCCAAGTCTCCACCCCATTGACGTCAATGGGAGTTTGTTTTGGCACCAAAATCAACGG
GACTTTCCAAAATGTCGTAACAACTCCGCCCCATTGACGCAAATGGGCGGTAGGCGTGTACGGTGGGAGG
TCTATATAAGCAGAGCTGGTTTAGTGAACCGTCAGATCCGCTAGAGATCCGCGGCCGCTAATACGACTCA
CTATAGGGAGAGCCGCCACCATGGGACCATTCTGTCTGGGATGCAGCCATCGCAAATGCTATTCACCGAT
CAGAAACCTGATATCTCAAGAAACATTCAAGTTCCACTTTAAGAACCTAGGCTATGCCAAAGGCCGGAAA
GATACCTTCTTGTGCTATGAAGTGACTAGAAAGGACTGCGATTCACCCGTCTCCCTTCACCATGGGGTCT
TTAAGAACAAGGACAACATCCACGCTGAAATCTGCTTTTTATACTGGTTCCATGACAAAGTACTGAAAGT
GCTGTCTCCGAGAGAAGAGTTCAAGATCACCTGGTATATGTCCTGGAGCCCCTGTTTCGAATGTGCAGAG
CAGATAGTAAGGTTCCTGGCTACACACCACAACCTGAGCCTGGACATCTTCAGCTCCCGCCTCTACAACG
TACAGGACCCAGAAACCCAGCAGAATCTTTGCAGGCTGGTTCAGGAAGGAGCCCAGGTGGCTGCCATGGA
CCTATACGAATTTAAAAAGTGTTGGAAGAAGTTTGTGGACAATGGTGGCAGGCGATTCAGGCCTTGGAAA
AGACTGCTTACAAATTTTAGATACCAGGATTCTAAGCTTCAGGAGATTCTGAGACCTTGCTACATCTCGG
TCCCTTCCAGCTCTTCATCCACTCTGTCAAATATCTGTCTAACAAAAGGTCTCCCAGAGACGAGGTTCTG
GGTGGAGGGCAGGCGAATGGACCCGCTAAGTGAAGAGGAATTTTACTCGCAGTTTTACAACCAACGAGTC
AAGCATCTCTGCTACTACCACCGCATGAAGCCCTATCTATGCTACCAGCTGGAGCAGTTCAATGGCCAAG
CGCCACTCAAAGGCTGCCTGCTAAGCGAGAAAGGCAAACAGCATGCAGAAATCCTCTTCCTTGATAAGAT
TCGGTCCATGGAGCTGAGCCAAGTGACAATCACCTGCTACCTCACCTGGAGCCCCTGCCCAAACTGTGCC
TGGCAACTGGCGGCATTCAAAAGGGATCGTCCAGATCTAATTCTGCATATCTACACCTCCCGCCTGTATT
TCCACTGGAAGAGGCCCTTCCAGAAGGGGCTGTGTTCTCTGTGGCAATCAGGGATCCTGGTGGACGTCAT
GGACCTCCCACAGTTTACTGACTGCTGGACAAACTTTGTGAACCCGAAAAGGCCGTTTTGGCCATGGAAA
GGATTGGAGATAATCAGCAGGCGCACACAAAGGCGGCTCCGCAGGATCAAGGAGTCCTGGGGTCTGCAAG
ATTTGGTGAATGACTTTGGAAACCTACAGCTTGGACCCCCGATGTCTAGCGGCAGCGAGACTCCCGGGAC
CTCAGAGTCCGCCACACCCGAAAGTGATAAAAAGTATTCTATTGGTTTAGCCATCGGCACTAATTCCGTT
GGATGGGCTGTCATAACCGATGAATACAAAGTACCTTCAAAGAAATTTAAGGTGTTGGGGAACACAGACC
GTCATTCGATTAAAAAGAATCTTATCGGTGCCCTCCTATTCGATAGTGGCGAAACGGCAGAGGCGACTCG
CCTGAAACGAACCGCTCGGAGAAGGTATACACGTCGCAAGAACCGAATATGTTACTTACAAGAAATTTTT
AGCAATGAGATGGCCAAAGTTGACGATTCTTTCTTTCACCGTTTGGAAGAGTCCTTCCTTGTCGAAGAGG
ACAAGAAACATGAACGGCACCCCATCTTTGGAAACATAGTAGATGAGGTGGCATATCATGAAAAGTACCC
AACGATTTATCACCTCAGAAAAAAGCTAGTTGACTCAACTGATAAAGCGGACCTGAGGTTAATCTACTTG
GCTCTTGCCCATATGATAAAGTTCCGTGGGCACTTTCTCATTGAGGGTGATCTAAATCCGGACAACTCGG
ATGTCGACAAACTGTTCATCCAGTTAGTACAAACCTATAATCAGTTGTTTGAAGAGAACCCTATAAATGC
AAGTGGCGTGGATGCGAAGGCTATTCTTAGCGCCCGCCTCTCTAAATCCCGACGGCTAGAAAACCTGATC
GCACAATTACCCGGAGAGAAGAAAAATGGGTTGTTCGGTAACCTTATAGCGCTCTCACTAGGCCTGACAC
CAAATTTTAAGTCGAACTTCGACTTAGCTGAAGATGCCAAATTGCAGCTTAGTAAGGACACGTACGATGA
CGATCTCGACAATCTACTGGCACAAATTGGAGATCAGTATGCGGACTTATTTTTGGCTGCCAAAAACCTT
AGCGATGCAATCCTCCTATCTGACATACTGAGAGTTAATACTGAGATTACCAAGGCGCCGTTATCCGCTT
CAATGATCAAAAGGTACGATGAACATCACCAAGACTTGACACTTCTCAAGGCCCTAGTCCGTCAGCAACT
GCCTGAGAAATATAAGGAAATATTCTTTGATCAGTCGAAAAACGGGTACGCAGGTTATATTGACGGCGGA
GCGAGTCAAGAGGAATTCTACAAGTTTATCAAACCCATATTAGAGAAGATGGATGGGACGGAAGAGTTGC
TTGTAAAACTCAATCGCGAAGATCTACTGCGAAAGCAGCGGACTTTCGACAACGGTAGCATTCCACATCA
AATCCACTTAGGCGAATTGCATGCTATACTTAGAAGGCAGGAGGATTTTTATCCGTTCCTCAAAGACAAT
CGTGAAAAGATTGAGAAAATCCTAACCTTTCGCATACCTTACTATGTGGGACCCCTGGCCCGAGGGAACT
CTCGGTTCGCATGGATGACAAGAAAGTCCGAAGAAACGATTACTCCATGGAATTTTGAGGAAGTTGTCGA
TAAAGGTGCGTCAGCTCAATCGTTCATCGAGAGGATGACCAACTTTGACAAGAATTTACCGAACGAAAAA
GTATTGCCTAAGCACAGTTTACTTTACGAGTATTTCACAGTGTACAATGAACTCACGAAAGTTAAGTATG
TCACTGAGGGCATGCGTAAACCCGCCTTTCTAAGCGGAGAACAGAAGAAAGCAATAGTAGATCTGTTATT
CAAGACCAACCGCAAAGTGACAGTTAAGCAATTGAAAGAGGACTACTTTAAGAAAATTGAATGCTTCGAT
TCTGTCGAGATCTCCGGGGTAGAAGATCGATTTAATGCGTCACTTGGTACGTATCATGACCTCCTAAAGA
TAATTAAAGATAAGGACTTCCTGGATAACGAAGAGAATGAAGATATCTTAGAAGATATAGTGTTGACTCT
TACCCTCTTTGAAGATCGGGAAATGATTGAGGAAAGACTAAAAACATACGCTCACCTGTTCGACGATAAG
GTTATGAAACAGTTAAAGAGGCGTCGCTATACGGGCTGGGGACGATTGTCGCGGAAACTTATCAACGGGA
TAAGAGACAAGCAAAGTGGTAAAACTATTCTCGATTTTCTAAAGAGCGACGGCTTCGCCAATAGGAACTT
TATGCAGCTGATCCATGATGACTCTTTAACCTTCAAAGAGGATATACAAAAGGCACAGGTTTCCGGACAA
GGGGACTCATTGCACGAACATATTGCGAATCTTGCTGGTTCGCCAGCCATCAAAAAGGGCATACTCCAGA
CAGTCAAAGTAGTGGATGAGCTAGTTAAGGTCATGGGACGTCACAAACCGGAAAACATTGTAATCGAGAT
GGCACGCGAAAATCAAACGACTCAGAAGGGGCAAAAAAACAGTCGAGAGCGGATGAAGAGAATAGAAGAG
GGTATTAAAGAACTGGGCAGCCAGATCTTAAAGGAGCATCCTGTGGAAAATACCCAATTGCAGAACGAGA
AACTTTACCTCTATTACCTACAAAATGGAAGGGACATGTATGTTGATCAGGAACTGGACATAAACCGTTT
ATCTGATTACGACGTCGATCACATTGTACCCCAATCCTTTTTGAAGGACGATTCAATCGACAATAAAGTG
CTTACACGCTCGGATAAGAACCGAGGGAAAAGTGACAATGTTCCAAGCGAGGAAGTCGTAAAGAAAATGA
AGAACTATTGGCGGCAGCTCCTAAATGCGAAACTGATAACGCAAAGAAAGTTCGATAACTTAACTAAAGC
TGAGAGGGGTGGCTTGTCTGAACTTGACAAGGCCGGATTTATTAAACGTCAGCTCGTGGAAACCCGCCAA
ATCACAAAGCATGTTGCACAGATACTAGATTCCCGAATGAATACGAAATACGACGAGAACGATAAGCTGA
TTCGGGAAGTCAAAGTAATCACTTTAAAGTCAAAATTGGTGTCGGACTTCAGAAAGGATTTTCAATTCTA
TAAAGTTAGGGAGATAAATAACTACCACCATGCGCACGACGCTTATCTTAATGCCGTCGTAGGGACCGCA
CTCATTAAGAAATACCCGAAGCTAGAAAGTGAGTTTGTGTATGGTGATTACAAAGTTTATGACGTCCGTA
AGATGATCGCGAAAAGCGAACAGGAGATAGGCAAGGCTACAGCCAAATACTTCTTTTATTCTAACATTAT
GAATTTCTTTAAGACGGAAATCACTCTGGCAAACGGAGAGATACGCAAACGACCTTTAATTGAAACCAAT
GGGGAGACAGGTGAAATCGTATGGGATAAGGGCCGGGACTTCGCGACGGTGAGAAAAGTTTTGTCCATGC
CCCAAGTCAACATAGTAAAGAAAACTGAGGTGCAGACCGGAGGGTTTTCAAAGGAATCGATTCTTCCAAA
AAGGAATAGTGATAAGCTCATCGCTCGTAAAAAGGACTGGGACCCGAAAAAGTACGGTGGCTTCGATAGC
CCTACAGTTGCCTATTCTGTCCTAGTAGTGGCAAAAGTTGAGAAGGGAAAATCCAAGAAACTGAAGTCAG
TCAAAGAATTATTGGGGATAACGATTATGGAGCGCTCGTCTTTTGAAAAGAACCCCATCGACTTCCTTGA
GGCGAAAGGTTACAAGGAAGTAAAAAAGGATCTCATAATTAAACTACCAAAGTATAGTCTGTTTGAGTTA
GAAAATGGCCGAAAACGGATGTTGGCTAGCGCCGGAGAGCTTCAAAAGGGGAACGAACTCGCACTACCGT
CTAAATACGTGAATTTCCTGTATTTAGCGTCCCATTACGAGAAGTTGAAAGGTTCACCTGAAGATAACGA
ACAGAAGCAACTTTTTGTTGAGCAGCACAAACATTATCTCGACGAAATCATAGAGCAAATTTCGGAATTC
AGTAAGAGAGTCATCCTAGCTGATGCCAATCTGGACAAAGTATTAAGCGCATACAACAAGCACAGGGATA
AACCCATACGTGAGCAGGCGGAAAATATTATCCATTTGTTTACTCTTACCAACCTCGGCGCTCCAGCCGC
ATTCAAGTATTTTGACACAACGATAGATCGCAAACGATACACTTCTACCAAGGAGGTGCTAGACGCGACA
CTGATTCACCAATCCATCACGGGATTATATGAAACTCGGATAGATTTGTCACAGCTTGGGGGTGACTCTG
GTGGTTCTACTAATCTGTCAGATATTATTGAAAAGGAGACCGGTAAGCAACTGGTTATCCAGGAATCCAT
CCTCATGCTCCCAGAGGAGGTGGAAGAAGTCATTGGGAACAAGCCGGAAAGCGATATACTCGTGCACACC
GCCTACGACGAGAGCACCGACGAGAATGTCATGCTTCTGACTAGCGACGCCCCTGAATACAAGCCTTGGG
CTCTGGTCATACAGGATAGCAACGGTGAGAACAAGATTAAGATGCTCTCTGGTGGTTCTCCCAAGAAGAA
GAGGAAAGTCTAACCGGTCATCATCACCATCACCATTGAGTTTAAACCCGCTGATCAGCCTCGACTGTGC
CTTCTAGTTGCCAGCCATCTGTTGTTTGCCCCTCCCCCGTGCCTTCCTTGACCCTGGAAGGTGCCACTCC
CACTGTCCTTTCCTAATAAAATGAGGAAATTGCATCGCATTGTCTGAGTAGGTGTCATTCTATTCTGGGG
GGTGGGGTGGGGCAGGACAGCAAGGGGGAGGATTGGGAAGACAATAGCAGGCATGCTGGGGATGCGGTGG
GCTCTATGGCTTCTGAGGCGGAAAGAACCAGCTGGGGCTCGATACCGTCGACCTCTAGCTAGAGCTTGGC
GTAATCATGGTCATAGCTGTTTCCTGTGTGAAATTGTTATCCGCTCACAATTCCACACAACATACGAGCC
GGAAGCATAAAGTGTAAAGCCTAGGGTGCCTAATGAGTGAGCTAACTCACATTAATTGCGTTGCGCTCAC
TGCCCGCTTTCCAGTCGGGAAACCTGTCGTGCCAGCTGCATTAATGAATCGGCCAACGCGCGGGGAGAGG
CGGTTTGCGTATTGGGCGCTCTTCCGCTTCCTCGCTCACTGACTCGCTGCGCTCGGTCGTTCGGCTGCGG
CGAGCGGTATCAGCTCACTCAAAGGCGGTAATACGGTTATCCACAGAATCAGGGGATAACGCAGGAAAGA
ACATGTGAGCAAAAGGCCAGCAAAAGGCCAGGAACCGTAAAAAGGCCGCGTTGCTGGCGTTTTTCCATAG
GCTCCGCCCCCCTGACGAGCATCACAAAAATCGACGCTCAAGTCAGAGGTGGCGAAACCCGACAGGACTA
TAAAGATACCAGGCGTTTCCCCCTGGAAGCTCCCTCGTGCGCTCTCCTGTTCCGACCCTGCCGCTTACCG
GATACCTGTCCGCCTTTCTCCCTTCGGGAAGCGTGGCGCTTTCTCATAGCTCACGCTGTAGGTATCTCAG
TTCGGTGTAGGTCGTTCGCTCCAAGCTGGGCTGTGTGCACGAACCCCCCGTTCAGCCCGACCGCTGCGCC
TTATCCGGTAACTATCGTCTTGAGTCCAACCCGGTAAGACACGACTTATCGCCACTGGCAGCAGCCACTG
GTAACAGGATTAGCAGAGCGAGGTATGTAGGCGGTGCTACAGAGTTCTTGAAGTGGTGGCCTAACTACGG
CTACACTAGAAGAACAGTATTTGGTATCTGCGCTCTGCTGAAGCCAGTTACCTTCGGAAAAAGAGTTGGT
AGCTCTTGATCCGGCAAACAAACCACCGCTGGTAGCGGTGGTTTTTTTGTTTGCAAGCAGCAGATTACGC
GCAGAAAAAAAGGATCTCAAGAAGATCCTTTGATCTTTTCTACGGGGTCTGACGCTCAGTGGAACGAAAA
CTCACGTTAAGGGATTTTGGTCATGAGATTATCAAAAAGGATCTTCACCTAGATCCTTTTAAATTAAAAA
TGAAGTTTTAAATCAATCTAAAGTATATATGAGTAAACTTGGTCTGACAGTTACCAATGCTTAATCAGTG
AGGCACCTATCTCAGCGATCTGTCTATTTCGTTCATCCATAGTTGCCTGACTCCCCGTCGTGTAGATAAC
TACGATACGGGAGGGCTTACCATCTGGCCCCAGTGCTGCAATGATACCGCGAGACCCACGCTCACCGGCT
CCAGATTTATCAGCAATAAACCAGCCAGCCGGAAGGGCCGAGCGCAGAAGTGGTCCTGCAACTTTATCCG
CCTCCATCCAGTCTATTAATTGTTGCCGGGAAGCTAGAGTAAGTAGTTCGCCAGTTAATAGTTTGCGCAA
CGTTGTTGCCATTGCTACAGGCATCGTGGTGTCACGCTCGTCGTTTGGTATGGCTTCATTCAGCTCCGGT
TCCCAACGATCAAGGCGAGTTACATGATCCCCCATGTTGTGCAAAAAAGCGGTTAGCTCCTTCGGTCCTC
CGATCGTTGTCAGAAGTAAGTTGGCCGCAGTGTTATCACTCATGGTTATGGCAGCACTGCATAATTCTCT
TACTGTCATGCCATCCGTAAGATGCTTTTCTGTGACTGGTGAGTACTCAACCAAGTCATTCTGAGAATAG
TGTATGCGGCGACCGAGTTGCTCTTGCCCGGCGTCAATACGGGATAATACCGCGCCACATAGCAGAACTT
TAAAAGTGCTCATCATTGGAAAACGTTCTTCGGGGCGAAAACTCTCAAGGATCTTACCGCTGTTGAGATC
CAGTTCGATGTAACCCACTCGTGCACCCAACTGATCTTCAGCATCTTTTACTTTCACCAGCGTTTCTGGG
TGAGCAAAAACAGGAAGGCAAAATGCCGCAAAAAAGGGAATAAGGGCGACACGGAAATGTTGAATACTCA
TACTCTTCCTTTTTCAATATTATTGAAGCATTTATCAGGGTTATTGTCTCATGAGCGGATACATATTTGA
ATGTATTTAGAAAAATAAACAAATAGGGGTTCCGCGCACATTTCCCCGAAAAGTGCCACCTGACGTCGAC
GGATCGGGAGATCGATCTCCCGATCCCCTAGG
